Addgene plasmid #22872: p3xFLAG-CMV10-hAtg13
Depositing lab: Noboru Mizushima. Publication: Nutrient-dependent mTORC1 association with the ULK1-Atg13-FIP200 complex required for autophagy. Hosokawa N, Hara T, Kaizuka T, Kishi C, Takamura A, Miura Y, Iemura S, Natsume T, Takehana K, Yamada N, Guan JL, Oshiro N, Mizushima N. Mol Biol Cell. 2009 Apr . 20(7):1981-91. 10.1091/mbc.e08-12-1248 PubMed 19211835.
Backbone
  Vector backbone: p3xFLAG-CMV10
  Backbone manufacturer: Sigma
  Backbone size w/o insert (bp): 6299
  Vector type: Mammalian Expression
  Selectable markers: Neomycin (select with G418)
Growth in bacteria
  Bacterial resistance: Ampicillin, 100 μg/mL
  Growth temperature: 37°C
  Growth strain: DH5alpha
  Copy number: High Copy
Gene/Insert
  Gene/Insert name: autophagy-related genes 13 (alt name: Atg13)
  Species: H. sapiens (human)
  Insert size (bp): 1560
  GenBank ID: AB014552
  Entrez Gene: ATG13 (a.k.a. KIAA0652, PARATARG8)
  Tag / fusion protein: FLAG (N terminal on backbone)
  Cloning method: Restriction Enzyme; 5′ cloning site BamHI (not destroyed); 3′ cloning site BamHI (not destroyed)
  Sequencing primers: 5′ CMV 30 sequencing primer; 3′ CMV 24 sequencing primer
Terms and licenses: Academic/Nonprofit Terms; Industry Terms: Not Available to Industry
How to cite: p3xFLAG-CMV10-hAtg13 was a gift from Noboru Mizushima (Addgene plasmid # 22872 ; http://n2t.net/addgene:22872 ; RRID:Addgene_22872)
