[The description below was written by a language model from this plasmid's Addgene catalogue record.]
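Description:
p3xFLAG-CMV10-hAtg13 is a mammalian expression plasmid built on the commercial p3xFLAG-CMV10 backbone (about 6.3 kb without insert). It is propagated in E. coli as a high-copy plasmid under ampicillin selection. It also carries a neomycin resistance marker, so transfected mammalian cells can be selected with G418 for stable expression as well as used for transient expression. As the backbone name indicates, expression is driven by the cytomegalovirus (CMV) promoter, a strong constitutive promoter in most mammalian cell lines. No feature table is provided, so the record does not detail the remaining backbone elements, such as the replication origin and polyadenylation signal.

The insert is the human ATG13 coding sequence (also known as KIAA0652), roughly 1.56 kb, cloned into a BamHI site that is retained on both sides. Because the same enzyme was used at both ends, the cloning was non-directional, and correct orientation would have been confirmed by the depositor. The backbone supplies an N-terminal FLAG tag, a triple FLAG epitope according to the vector name. The expressed protein is therefore FLAG-tagged Atg13, which can be detected by immunoblotting or immunofluorescence and efficiently immunoprecipitated with anti-FLAG antibodies.

Atg13 is a component of the ULK1–Atg13–FIP200 complex that acts in the initiation of autophagy. The associated publication examines the nutrient-dependent association of mTORC1 with this complex. The plasmid is therefore suited to overexpressing tagged human Atg13 in cultured mammalian cells to study its interaction partners, complex assembly and regulation in autophagy signalling.
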