>Addgene plasmid #22872 | p3xFLAG-CMV10-hAtg13 | addgene partial sequence | sequence record 28847 | 22872 with CMV-F
GCAGAGCTCGTTTAGTGACCGTCAGAATTAACCATGGACTACAAAGACCATGACGGTGATTATAAAGATC
ATGACATCGATTACAAGGATGACGATGACAAGCTTGCGGCCGCGAATTCATCGATAGATCTGATATCGGT
ACCAGTCGACTCTAGAGGATCCATGGAAACTGATCTCAATTCCCAGGACAGAAAGGACCTGGACAAGTTT
ATTAAATTTTTTGCCCTCAAGACTGTCCAAGTGATTGTCCAGGCTCGGCTTGGTGAAAAGATTTGCACTC
GTTCATCATCTTCTCCAACGGGTTCAGATTGGTTCAACTTAGCAATCAAAGACATCCCAGAGGTTACACA
TGAAGCAAAGAAGGCACTGGCAGGACAGCTGCCTGCAGTCGGGAGGTCCATGTGTGTGGAGATTTCACTT
AAGACTTCTGAGGGAGATTCCATGGAGCTGGAAATATGGTGTCTTGAAATGAATGAAAAGTGTGATAAAG
AAATCAAAGTTTCCTACACGGTGTACAACAGACTGTCATTGCTGCTGAAGTCCCTTCTTGCTATAACTAG
GGTGACACCAGCCTATAGGCTCTCCAGGAAACAAGGGCATGAATATGTCATATTATACAGGATATATTTT
GGAGAAGTTCAGCTGAGTGGCTTAGGAGAAGGCTTCCAGACAGTTCGTGTTGGGGACAGTGGGCACCCCT
GTGGGCACCATCACTCTTTCTTGTGCTTACAGAATTAACTTGGCATTCATGTCTACCAGGCAATTTGAGA
GGACCCCACCTATCATGGGGATTATTATTGATCACTTTTGTGGACCGTCCCTATCCCAGCTCCTCTCCCA
TGCACCCC
